>Addgene plasmid #121202 | pUC57-Kan_BR29_00008131 | depositor full sequence | sequence record 231215 | pUC57-Kan_BR29_00008131 sequence 3046 bps
TCGCGCGTTTCGGTGATGACGGTGAAAACCTCTGACACATGCAGCTCCCGGAGACGGTCACAGCTTGTCT
GTAAGCGGATGCCGGGAGCAGACAAGCCCGTCAGGGCGCGTCAGCGGGTGTTGGCGGGTGTCGGGGCTGG
CTTAACTATGCGGCATCAGAGCAGATTGTACTGAGAGTGCACCATATGCGGTGTGAAATACCGCACAGAT
GCGTAAGGAGAAAATACCGCATCAGGCGCCATTCGCCATTCAGGCTGCGCAACTGTTGGGAAGGGCGATC
GGTGCGGGCCTCTTCGCTATTACGCCAGCTGGCGAAAGGGGGATGTGCTGCAAGGCGATTAAGTTGGGTA
ACGCCAGGGTTTTCCCAGTCACGACGTTGTAAAACGACGGCCAGTGAATTGACGCGTATTGGGATGGAAC
TTGGTCTCTAATGATGACTTTGCCACAACCAGCTACTCCAGCTAATACTAATCCAGAAGCTCCAACTATT
TCTCCATTTACTGTTGAATATGGTGGTGATAGATATCAAGCTTGTGGTTATTTTAGAACTGGTCAAATGA
GATGTCCACAAGATCATGTTTGTATTGATAATCCAAGACCATCTTCTTGTGGTCAAGCTTGTGATGATCA
TGGTGTTTGTGTTAAAAGAGAAGCTGCTTGGTGTGGTAAAGGTATGCCAGCTTGTGCTAATGGTGGTAGA
TGTAGACCAACTATTTTTGAATGTATTCCAAGAGTTGGTGGTTCTACTGCTGAATCTTGTGCTGATTTGT
GTTTTCCAGATTATTGGAATGGTGAACCAGATAGAGCTTCTTTGTGAGCTTAGAGACCAAGTTCCATCCC
AATGGCGCGCCGAGCTTGGCTCGAGCATGGTCATAGCTGTTTCCTGTGTGAAATTGTTATCCGCTCACAA
TTCCACACAACATACGAGCCGGAAGCATAAAGTGTAAAGCCTGGGGTGCCTAATGAGTGAGCTAACTCAC
ATTAATTGCGTTGCGCTCACTGCCCGCTTTCCAGTCGGGAAACCTGTCGTGCCAGCTGCATTAATGAATC
GGCCAACGCGCGGGGAGAGGCGGTTTGCGTATTGGGCGCTCTTCCGCTTCCTCGCTCACTGACTCGCTGC
GCTCGGTCGTTCGGCTGCGGCGAGCGGTATCAGCTCACTCAAAGGCGGTAATACGGTTATCCACAGAATC
AGGGGATAACGCAGGAAAGAACATGTGAGCAAAAGGCCAGCAAAAGGCCAGGAACCGTAAAAAGGCCGCG
TTGCTGGCGTTTTTCCATAGGCTCCGCCCCCCTGACGAGCATCACAAAAATCGACGCTCAAGTCAGAGGT
GGCGAAACCCGACAGGACTATAAAGATACCAGGCGTTTCCCCCTGGAAGCTCCCTCGTGCGCTCTCCTGT
TCCGACCCTGCCGCTTACCGGATACCTGTCCGCCTTTCTCCCTTCGGGAAGCGTGGCGCTTTCTCATAGC
TCACGCTGTAGGTATCTCAGTTCGGTGTAGGTCGTTCGCTCCAAGCTGGGCTGTGTGCACGAACCCCCCG
TTCAGCCCGACCGCTGCGCCTTATCCGGTAACTATCGTCTTGAGTCCAACCCGGTAAGACACGACTTATC
GCCACTGGCAGCAGCCACTGGTAACAGGATTAGCAGAGCGAGGTATGTAGGCGGTGCTACAGAGTTCTTG
AAGTGGTGGCCTAACTACGGCTACACTAGAAGAACAGTATTTGGTATCTGCGCTCTGCTGAAGCCAGTTA
CCTTCGGAAAAAGAGTTGGTAGCTCTTGATCCGGCAAACAAACCACCGCTGGTAGCGGTGGTTTTTTTGT
TTGCAAGCAGCAGATTACGCGCAGAAAAAAAGGATCTCAAGAAGATCCTTTGATCTTTTCTACGGGGTCT
GACGCTCAGTGGAACGAAAACTCACGTTAAGGGATTTTGGTCATGAGATTATCAAAAAGGATCTTCACCT
AGATCCTTTTAAATTAAAAATGAAGTTTTAAATCAATCTAAAGTATATATGAGTAAACTTGGTCTGACAG
TTAGAAAAACTCATCGAGCATCAAATGAAACTGCAATTTATTCATATCAGGATTATCAATACCATATTTT
TGAAAAAGCCGTTTCTGTAATGAAGGAGAAAACTCACCGAGGCAGTTCCATAGGATGGCAAGATCCTGGT
ATCGGTCTGCGATTCCGACTCGTCCAACATCAATACAACCTATTAATTTCCCCTCGTCAAAAATAAGGTT
ATCAAGTGAGAAATCACCATGAGTGACGACTGAATCCGGTGAGAATGGCAAAAGTTTATGCATTTCTTTC
CAGACTTGTTCAACAGGCCAGCCATTACGCTCGTCATCAAAATCACTCGCATCAACCAAACCGTTATTCA
TTCGTGATTGCGCCTGAGCGAGACGAAATACGCGATCGCTGTTAAAAGGACAATTACAAACAGGAATCGA
ATGCAACCGGCGCAGGAACACTGCCAGCGCATCAACAATATTTTCACCTGAATCAGGATATTCTTCTAAT
ACCTGGAATGCTGTTTTCCCAGGGATCGCAGTGGTGAGTAACCATGCATCATCAGGAGTACGGATAAAAT
GCTTGATGGTCGGAAGAGGCATAAATTCCGTCAGCCAGTTTAGTCTGACCATCTCATCTGTAACATCATT
GGCAACGCTACCTTTGCCATGTTTCAGAAACAACTCTGGCGCATCGGGCTTCCCATACAATCGATAGATT
GTCGCACCTGATTGCCCGACATTATCGCGAGCCCATTTATACCCATATAAATCAGCATCCATGTTGGAAT
TTAATCGCGGCCTAGAGCAAGACGTTTCCCGTTGAATATGGCTCATACTCTTCCTTTTTCAATATTATTG
AAGCATTTATCAGGGTTATTGTCTCATGAGCGGATACATATTTGAATGTATTTAGAAAAATAAACAAATA
GGGGTTCCGCGCACATTTCCCCGAAAAGTGCCACCTGACGTCTAAGAAACCATTATTATCATGACATTAA
CCTATAAAAATAGGCGTATCACGAGGCCCTTTCGTC
Features (pLannotate 1.2.2; 10 found; start..end, strand, type, name):
    137..236     +  misc_feature   bom (fragment): basis of mobility region from pBR322
    242..399     -  CDS            lacZα (fragment): LacZα fragment of β-galactosidase; lacZ fragment
    894..910     -  protein_bind   lac operator: The lac repressor binds to the lac operator to inhibit transcription in E. coli. This inhibition can be relieved by adding lactose or isopropyl-β-D-thiogalactopyranoside (IPTG). lac repressor encoded by lacI
    918..948     -  promoter       lac promoter: promoter for the E. coli lac operon
    963..984     -  protein_bind   CAP binding site: CAP binding activates transcription in the presence of cAMP. E. coli catabolite activator protein
    997..1089    -  CDS            lacI (fragment): lac repressor; lacI; The lac repressor binds to the lac operator to inhibit transcription in E. coli. This inhibition can be relieved by adding lactose or isopropyl-β-D-thiogalactopyranoside (IPTG).
   1272..1860    -  rep_origin     ori: high-copy-number ColE1/pMB1/pBR322/pUC origin of replication
   2031..2846    -  CDS            KanR: aminoglycoside phosphotransferase; aph(3')-Ia; confers resistance to kanamycin in bacteria or G418 (Geneticin®) in eukaryotes
   2847..2951    -  promoter       AmpR promoter: bla
   3046..35      +  CDS            rop (fragment) (across the origin): Rop protein, which maintains plasmids at low copy number; rop
