[The description below was written by a language model from this plasmid's Addgene catalogue record and pLannotate feature annotations shown in this document.]
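Description:
pUC57-Kan_BR29_00008131 is a small, high-copy E. coli cloning plasmid that serves as a Level 0 (basic part) module for Golden Gate assembly. It is built on the pUC57-Kan backbone (about 2.6 kb without insert; the deposited full sequence is 3,046 bp) and replicates from a pUC/ColE1-type origin. Selection is with kanamycin, conferred by an aph(3')-Ia aminoglycoside phosphotransferase gene that the annotation places downstream of a bla (AmpR) promoter. Short remnants of bom, rop and lacI are also detected, which are leftovers of the pBR322/pUC lineage rather than functional elements.

The insert, BR29_00008131, is a gene identifier from the blast fungus; the record lists Magnaporthe grisea (entered in the mutation field), and the associated publication describes a clone resource of Magnaporthe effectors that share sequence and structural similarity across host-specific lineages, so this is presumably one candidate effector coding sequence from that collection. It was placed in the EcoRV site of the polylinker. In the feature table it corresponds to the unannotated gap between the lacZα fragment and the lac operator/lac promoter/CAP site, consistent with interruption of lacZα, which the record lists as the screening marker. M13 forward and reverse primer sites flank the insert for sequence verification.

The record does not state which Type IIS enzyme or overhangs define the module, nor whether the signal peptide or stop codon is included. No eukaryotic promoter, tag or terminator is annotated, so the plasmid acts as a storage and donor clone. The effector part is meant to be released and assembled with promoters, tags and terminators into higher-level expression constructs.
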