Addgene plasmid #121202: pUC57-Kan_BR29_00008131
Purpose: Level 0 Golden-Gate compatible vector
Depositing lab: Sophien Kamoun. Depositing organization: Sainsbury Laboratory, Norwich. Publication: A Clone Resource of Magnaporthe oryzae Effectors That Share Sequence and Structural Similarities Across Host-Specific Lineages. Petit-Houdenot Y, Langner T, Harant A, Win J, Kamoun S. Mol Plant Microbe Interact. 2020 Aug;33(8):1032-1035. doi: 10.1094/MPMI-03-20-0052-A. Epub 2020 Jun 22. PubMed 32460610.
Backbone
  Vector backbone: pUC57-Kan
  Backbone size w/o insert (bp): 2626
  Vector type: Golden Gate
  Selectable markers: lacZ
Growth in bacteria
  Bacterial resistance: Kanamycin, 50 μg/mL
  Growth temperature: 37°C
  Growth strain: DH5alpha
  Copy number: High Copy
Gene/Insert
  Gene/Insert name: BR29_00008131
  Mutation: Magnaporthe grisea
  Cloning method: Restriction Enzyme; 5′ cloning site EcoRV (unknown if destroyed); 3′ cloning site EcoRV (unknown if destroyed)
  Sequencing primers: 5′ M13Fw; 3′ M13Rv
Terms and licenses: Academic/Nonprofit Terms; Industry Terms: Not Available to Industry
How to cite: pUC57-Kan_BR29_00008131 was a gift from Sophien Kamoun (Addgene plasmid # 121202 ; http://n2t.net/addgene:121202 ; RRID:Addgene_121202)
