>Addgene plasmid #121202 | pUC57-Kan_BR29_00008131 | depositor partial sequence | sequence record 230656 | BR29_00008131
TTGGTCTCTAATGATGACTTTGCCACAACCAGCTACTCCAGCTAATACTAATCCAGAAGCTCCAACTATT
TCTCCATTTACTGTTGAATATGGTGGTGATAGATATCAAGCTTGTGGTTATTTTAGAACTGGTCAAATGA
GATGTCCACAAGATCATGTTTGTATTGATAATCCAAGACCATCTTCTTGTGGTCAAGCTTGTGATGATCA
TGGTGTTTGTGTTAAAAGAGAAGCTGCTTGGTGTGGTAAAGGTATGCCAGCTTGTGCTAATGGTGGTAGA
TGTAGACCAACTATTTTTGAATGTATTCCAAGAGTTGGTGGTTCTACTGCTGAATCTTGTGCTGATTTGT
GTTTTCCAGATTATTGGAATGGTGAACCAGATAGAGCTTCTTTGTGAGCTTAGAGACCAA
