>Addgene plasmid #121202 | pUC57-Kan_BR29_00008131 | depositor partial sequence | sequence record 230657 | empty_vector
TCGCGCGTTTCGGTGATGACGGTGAAAACCTCTGACACATGCAGCTCCCGGAGACGGTCACAGCTTGTCT
GTAAGCGGATGCCGGGAGCAGACAAGCCCGTCAGGGCGCGTCAGCGGGTGTTGGCGGGTGTCGGGGCTGG
CTTAACTATGCGGCATCAGAGCAGATTGTACTGAGAGTGCACCATATGCGGTGTGAAATACCGCACAGAT
GCGTAAGGAGAAAATACCGCATCAGGCGCCATTCGCCATTCAGGCTGCGCAACTGTTGGGAAGGGCGATC
GGTGCGGGCCTCTTCGCTATTACGCCAGCTGGCGAAAGGGGGATGTGCTGCAAGGCGATTAAGTTGGGTA
ACGCCAGGGTTTTCCCAGTCACGACGTTGTAAAACGACGGCCAGTGAATTGACGCGTATTGGGATATCCC
AATGGCGCGCCGAGCTTGGCTCGAGCATGGTCATAGCTGTTTCCTGTGTGAAATTGTTATCCGCTCACAA
TTCCACACAACATACGAGCCGGAAGCATAAAGTGTAAAGCCTGGGGTGCCTAATGAGTGAGCTAACTCAC
ATTAATTGCGTTGCGCTCACTGCCCGCTTTCCAGTCGGGAAACCTGTCGTGCCAGCTGCATTAATGAATC
GGCCAACGCGCGGGGAGAGGCGGTTTGCGTATTGGGCGCTCTTCCGCTTCCTCGCTCACTGACTCGCTGC
GCTCGGTCGTTCGGCTGCGGCGAGCGGTATCAGCTCACTCAAAGGCGGTAATACGGTTATCCACAGAATC
AGGGGATAACGCAGGAAAGAACATGTGAGCAAAAGGCCAGCAAAAGGCCAGGAACCGTAAAAAGGCCGCG
TTGCTGGCGTTTTTCCATAGGCTCCGCCCCCCTGACGAGCATCACAAAAATCGACGCTCAAGTCAGAGGT
GGCGAAACCCGACAGGACTATAAAGATACCAGGCGTTTCCCCCTGGAAGCTCCCTCGTGCGCTCTCCTGT
TCCGACCCTGCCGCTTACCGGATACCTGTCCGCCTTTCTCCCTTCGGGAAGCGTGGCGCTTTCTCATAGC
TCACGCTGTAGGTATCTCAGTTCGGTGTAGGTCGTTCGCTCCAAGCTGGGCTGTGTGCACGAACCCCCCG
TTCAGCCCGACCGCTGCGCCTTATCCGGTAACTATCGTCTTGAGTCCAACCCGGTAAGACACGACTTATC
GCCACTGGCAGCAGCCACTGGTAACAGGATTAGCAGAGCGAGGTATGTAGGCGGTGCTACAGAGTTCTTG
AAGTGGTGGCCTAACTACGGCTACACTAGAAGAACAGTATTTGGTATCTGCGCTCTGCTGAAGCCAGTTA
CCTTCGGAAAAAGAGTTGGTAGCTCTTGATCCGGCAAACAAACCACCGCTGGTAGCGGTGGTTTTTTTGT
TTGCAAGCAGCAGATTACGCGCAGAAAAAAAGGATCTCAAGAAGATCCTTTGATCTTTTCTACGGGGTCT
GACGCTCAGTGGAACGAAAACTCACGTTAAGGGATTTTGGTCATGAGATTATCAAAAAGGATCTTCACCT
AGATCCTTTTAAATTAAAAATGAAGTTTTAAATCAATCTAAAGTATATATGAGTAAACTTGGTCTGACAG
TTAGAAAAACTCATCGAGCATCAAATGAAACTGCAATTTATTCATATCAGGATTATCAATACCATATTTT
TGAAAAAGCCGTTTCTGTAATGAAGGAGAAAACTCACCGAGGCAGTTCCATAGGATGGCAAGATCCTGGT
ATCGGTCTGCGATTCCGACTCGTCCAACATCAATACAACCTATTAATTTCCCCTCGTCAAAAATAAGGTT
ATCAAGTGAGAAATCACCATGAGTGACGACTGAATCCGGTGAGAATGGCAAAAGTTTATGCATTTCTTTC
CAGACTTGTTCAACAGGCCAGCCATTACGCTCGTCATCAAAATCACTCGCATCAACCAAACCGTTATTCA
TTCGTGATTGCGCCTGAGCGAGACGAAATACGCGATCGCTGTTAAAAGGACAATTACAAACAGGAATCGA
ATGCAACCGGCGCAGGAACACTGCCAGCGCATCAACAATATTTTCACCTGAATCAGGATATTCTTCTAAT
ACCTGGAATGCTGTTTTCCCAGGGATCGCAGTGGTGAGTAACCATGCATCATCAGGAGTACGGATAAAAT
GCTTGATGGTCGGAAGAGGCATAAATTCCGTCAGCCAGTTTAGTCTGACCATCTCATCTGTAACATCATT
GGCAACGCTACCTTTGCCATGTTTCAGAAACAACTCTGGCGCATCGGGCTTCCCATACAATCGATAGATT
GTCGCACCTGATTGCCCGACATTATCGCGAGCCCATTTATACCCATATAAATCAGCATCCATGTTGGAAT
TTAATCGCGGCCTAGAGCAAGACGTTTCCCGTTGAATATGGCTCATACTCTTCCTTTTTCAATATTATTG
AAGCATTTATCAGGGTTATTGTCTCATGAGCGGATACATATTTGAATGTATTTAGAAAAATAAACAAATA
GGGGTTCCGCGCACATTTCCCCGAAAAGTGCCACCTGACGTCTAAGAAACCATTATTATCATGACATTAA
CCTATAAAAATAGGCGTATCACGAGGCCCTTTCGTC
