>Addgene plasmid #121202 | pUC57-Kan_BR29_00008131 | addgene partial sequence | sequence record 237620 | M13-F20 5'-TGTAAAACGACGGCCAGT-3'
TTGGTCTCTAATGATGACTTTGCCACAACCAGCTACTCCAGCTAATACTAATCCAGAAGCTCCAACTATT
TCTCCATTTACTGTTGAATATGGTGGTGATAGATATCAAGCTTGTGGTTATTTTAGAACTGGTCAAATGA
GATGTCCACAAGATCATGTTTGTATTGATAATCCAAGACCATCTTCTTGTGGTCAAGCTTGTGATGATCA
TGGTGTTTGTGTTAAAAGAGAAGCTGCTTGGTGTGGTAAAGGTATGCCAGCTTGTGCTAATGGTGGTAGA
TGTAGACCAACTATTTTTGAATGTATTCCAAGAGTTGGTGGTTCTACTGCTGAATCTTGTGCTGATTTGT
GTTTTCCAGATTATTGGAATGGTGAACCAGATAGAGCTTCTTTGTGAGCTTAGAGACCAAGTTCCATCCC
AATGGCGCGCCGAGCTTGGCTCGAGCATGGTCATAGCTGTTTCCTGTGTGAAATTGTTATCCGCTCACAA
TTCCACACAACATACGAGCCGGAAGCATAAAGTGTAAAGCCTGGGGTGCCTAATGAGTGAGCTAACTCAC
ATTAATTGCGTTGCGCTCACTGCCCGCTTTCCAGTCGGGAAACCTGTCGTGCCAGCTGCATTAATGAATC
GGCCAACGCGCGGGGAGAGGCGGTTTGCGTATTGGGCGCTCTTCCGCTTCCTCGCTCACTGACTCGCTGC
GCTCGGTCGTTCGGCTGCGGCGAGCGGTATCAGCTCACTCAAAGGCGGTAATACGGTTATCCACAGAATC
AGGGG
